>Addgene plasmid #139503 | pcDNA3-PPO-mScarlet | addgene full sequence | sequence record 288142 | Addgene NGS Result
GCTTAGGGTTAGGCGTTTTGCGCTGCTTCGCGATGTACGGGCCAGATATACGCGTTGACATTGATTATTG
ACTAGTTATTAATAGTAATCAATTACGGGGTCATTAGTTCATAGCCCATATATGGAGTTCCGCGTTACAT
AACTTACGGTAAATGGCCCGCCTGGCTGACCGCCCAACGACCCCCGCCCATTGACGTCAATAATGACGTA
TGTTCCCATAGTAACGCCAATAGGGACTTTCCATTGACGTCAATGGGTGGAGTATTTACGGTAAACTGCC
CACTTGGCAGTACATCAAGTGTATCATATGCCAAGTACGCCCCCTATTGACGTCAATGACGGTAAATGGC
CCGCCTGGCATTATGCCCAGTACATGACCTTATGGGACTTTCCTACTTGGCAGTACATCTACGTATTAGT
CATCGCTATTACCATGGTGATGCGGTTTTGGCAGTACATCAATGGGCGTGGATAGCGGTTTGACTCACGG
GGATTTCCAAGTCTCCACCCCATTGACGTCAATGGGAGTTTGTTTTGGCACCAAAATCAACGGGACTTTC
CAAAATGTCGTAACAACTCCGCCCCATTGACGCAAATGGGCGGTAGGCGTGTACGGTGGGAGGTCTATAT
AAGCAGAGCTCTCTGGCTAACTAGAGAACCCACTGCTTACTGGCTTATCGAAATTAATACGACTCACTAT
AGGGAGACCCAAGCTTGGTACCGAGCTCGGATCCCGGTCCGAAGCGCGCGGAATTCAGATCTGGTACCAC
GCGTATCGATAAGCTTGATTCGAGCTCGCCCCGCCCCCAGCCAGTGCGCTTACCTGCCAGACTGCGCGCC
ATGAAGACGATCATCGCCCTGAGCTACATCTTCTGCCTGGTGTTCGCCGACTACAAGGACGATGATGACG
CCATGAGCCATCACCATCACCATCACCATCACCATCACGCCATGGAGAACTTGACCTCGCTCGACCTCCT
GCCCAACGGCGAGGTCCCGTTGATGCCCCGCTACGGCTTCACCATCCTCGCCGTGATCATGGCCGTGTTC
ACCATCGCCTCGCTCGTGCTCAACAGCACCGTCGTCATCGTCACCCTGCGCCACCGCCAGCTACGCCACC
CGCTCAACTTCTCGCTCGTCAACCTCGCCGTGGCGGACCTGGGCGTCACGGTGTTCGGCGCCAGCCTCGT
CGTGGAGACCAACGCCGTCGGGTACTTCAACCTCGGCCGCGTCGGCTGCGTCATCGAAGGGTTCGCCGTC
GCTTTCTTCGGCATCGCCGCTCTGTGCACGATCGCCGTGATCGCCGTCGATCGCTTCGTGGTGGTGTGCA
AGCCGCTGGGCACGCTGATGTTCACGCGGCGCCACGCGCTGCTGGGCATCGCCTGGGCCTGGCTCTGGTC
GTTCGTGTGGAACACGCCGCCGCTCTTCGGCTGGGGCAGCTACGAGCTGGAGGGCGTGCGGACGTCGTGC
GCGCCCGACTGGTACAGCCGCGACCCCGCCAACGTGTCGTACATTACGAGCTACTTCGCCTTCTGCTTCG
CCATCCCCTTCCTCGTCATCGTGGTGGCGTACGGCCGCCTCATGTGGACCCTCCACCAGGTGGCCAAGCT
GGGGATGGGCGAGAGCGGCAGCACCGCCAAGGCGGAGGCGCAGGTGTCGCGCATGGTGGTGGTCATGGTG
GTGGCCTTCCTCGTCTGCTGGCTGCCCTACGCGCTCTTCGCCATGATCGTGGTGACCAAGCCCGACGTGT
ACATCGACCCGGTCATCGCCACACTGCCCATGTACCTGACCAAGACGAGCACGGTCTACAACCCCATCAT
CTACATCTTCATGAACCGCCAGTTCCGGGACTGCGCCGTGCCCTTCCTGCTCTGCGGACGCAACCCCTGG
GCAGAGCCTTCCTCGGAGTCGGCGACGGCGGCCTCCACGTCGGCCACCAGCGTGACCCTGGCGTCCGCGC
CGGGGCAGGTCTCCCCGAGCGGCGGCAGCATGGTGAGCAAGGGCGAGGCAGTGATCAAGGAGTTCATGCG
GTTCAAGGTGCACATGGAGGGCTCCATGAACGGCCACGAGTTCGAGATCGAGGGCGAGGGCGAGGGCCGC
CCCTACGAGGGCACCCAGACCGCCAAGCTGAAGGTGACCAAGGGTGGCCCCCTGCCCTTCTCCTGGGACA
TCCTGTCCCCTCAGTTCATGTACGGCTCCAGGGCCTTCACCAAGCACCCCGCCGACATCCCCGACTACTA
TAAGCAGTCCTTCCCCGAGGGCTTCAAGTGGGAGCGCGTGATGAACTTCGAGGACGGCGGCGCCGTGACC
GTGACCCAGGACACCTCCCTGGAGGACGGCACCCTGATCTACAAGGTGAAGCTCCGCGGCACCAACTTCC
CTCCTGACGGCCCCGTAATGCAGAAGAAGACAATGGGCTGGGAAGCGTCCACCGAGCGGTTGTACCCCGA
GGACGGCGTGCTGAAGGGCGACATTAAGATGGCCCTGCGCCTGAAGGACGGCGGCCGCTACCTGGCGGAC
TTCAAGACCACCTACAAGGCCAAGAAGCCCGTGCAGATGCCCGGCGCCTACAACGTCGACCGCAAGTTGG
ACATCACCTCCCACAACGAGGACTACACCGTGGTGGAACAGTACGAACGCTCCGAGGGCCGCCACTCCAC
CGGCGGCATGGACGAGCTGTACAAGTAAACTCGAGCATGCATCTAGAGGGCCCTATTCTATAGTGTCACC
TAAATGCTAGAGCTCGCTGATCAGCCTCGACTGTGCCTTCTAGTTGCCAGCCATCTGTTGTTTGCCCCTC
CCCCGTGCCTTCCTTGACCCTGGAAGGTGCCACTCCCACTGTCCTTTCCTAATAAAATGAGGAAATTGCA
TCGCATTGTCTGAGTAGGTGTCATTCTATTCTGGGGGGTGGGGTGGGGCAGGACAGCAAGGGGGAGGATT
GGGAAGACAATAGCAGGCATGCTGGGGATGCGGTGGGCTCTATGGCTTCTGAGGCGGAAAGAACCAGCTG
GGGCTCTAGGGGGTATCCCC
[124 nt withheld, positions 3031-3154]
C
[91 nt withheld, positions 3156-3246]
A
[49 nt withheld, positions 3248-3296]
CCTTTGACGTTGGAGTCCACGTTCTTT
[37 nt withheld, positions 3324-3360]
ACCCTATCTCGGTCTATTCTTTTGATTTATAAGGGATTTTGCCGATTTCGGCCTATTGGTTAAAAAATGA
GCTGATTTAACAAAAATTTAACGCGAATTAATTCTGTGGAATGTGTGTCAGTTAGGGTGTGGAAAGTCCC
CAGGCTCCCCAGCAGGCAGAAGTATGCAAAGCATGCATCTCAATTAGTCAGCAACCAGGTGTGGAAAGTC
CCCAGGCTCCCCAGCAGGCAGAAGTATGCAAAGCATGCATCTCAATTAGTCAGCAACCATAGTCCCGCCC
CTAACTCCGCCCATCCCGCCCCTAACTCCGCCCAGTTCCGCCCATTCTCCGCCCCATGGCTGACTAATTT
TTTTTATTTATGCAGAGGCCGAGGCCGCCTCTGCCTCTGAGCTATTCCAGAAGTAGTGAGGAGGCTTTTT
TGGAGGCCTAGGCTTTTGCAAAAAGCTCCCGGGAGCTTGTATATCCATTTTCGGATCTGATCAAGAGACA
GGATGAGGATCGTTTCGCATGATTGAACAAGATGGATTGCACGCAGGTTCTCCGGCCGCTTGGGTGGAGA
GGCTATTCGGCTATGACTGGGCACAACAGACAATCGGCTGCTCTGATGCCGCCGTGTTCCGGCTGTCAGC
GCAGGGGCGCCCGGTTCTTTTTGTCAAGACCGACCTGTCCGGTGCCCTGAATGAACTGCAGGACGAGGCA
GCGCGGCTATCGTGGCTGGCCACGACGGGCGTTCCTTGCGCAGCTGTGCTCGACGTTGTCACTGAAGCGG
GAAGGGACTGGCTGCTATTGGGCGAAGTGCCGGGGCAGGATCTCCTGTCATCTCACCTTGCTCCTGCCGA
GAAAGTATCCATCATGGCTGATGCAATGCGGCGGCTGCATACGCTTGATCCGGCTACCTGCCCATTCGAC
CACCAAGCGAAACATCGCATCGAGCGAGCACGTACTCGGATGGAAGCCGGTCTTGTCGATCAGGATGATC
TGGACGAAGAGCATCAGGGGCTCGCGCCAGCCGAACTGTTCGCCAGGCTCAAGGCGCGCATGCCCGACGG
CGAGGATCTCGTCGTGACCCATGGCGATGCCTGCTTGCCGAATATCATGGTGGAAAATGGCCGCTTTTCT
GGATTCATCGACTGTGGCCGGCTGGGTGTGGCGGACCGCTATCAGGACATAGCGTTGGCTACCCGTGATA
TTGCTGAAGAGCTTGGCGGCGAATGGGCTGACCGCTTCCTCGTGCTTTACGGTATCGCCGCTCCCGATTC
GCAGCGCATCGCCTTCTATCGCCTTCTTGACGAGTTCTTCTGAGCGGGACTCTGGGGTTCGAAATGACCG
ACCAAGCGACGCCCAACCTGCCATCACGAGATTTCGATTCCACCGCCGCCTTCTATGAAAGGTTGGGCTT
CGGAATCGTTTTCCGGGACGCCGGCTGGATGATCCTCCAGCGCGGGGATCTCATGCTGGAGTTCTTCGCC
CACCCCAACTTGTTTATTGCAGCTTATAATGGTTACAAATAAAGCAATAGCATCACAAATTTCACAAATA
AAGCATTTTTTTCACTGCATTCTAGTTGTGGTTTGTCCAAACTCATCAATGTATCTTATCATGTCTGTAT
ACCGTCGACCTCTAGCTAGAGCTTGGCGTAATCATGGTCATAGCTGTTTCCTGTGTGAAATTGTTATCCG
CTCACAATTCCACACAACATACGAGCCGGAAGCATAAAGTGTAAAGCCTGGGGTGCCTAATGAGTGAGCT
AACTCACATTAATTGCGTTGCGCTCACTGCCCGCTTTCCAGTCGGGAAACCTGTCGTGCCAGCTGCATTA
ATGAATCGGCCAACGCGCGGGGAGAGGCGGTTTGCGTATTGGGCGCTCTTCCGCTTCCTCGCTCACTGAC
TCGCTGCGCTCGGTCGTTCGGCTGCGGCGAGCGGTATCAGCTCACTCAAAGGCGGTAATACGGTTATCCA
CAGAATCAGGGGATAACGCAGGAAAGAACATGTGAGCAAAAGGCCAGCAAAAGGCCAGGAACCGTAAAAA
GGCCGCGTTGCTGGCGTTTTTCCATAGGCTCCGCCCCCCTGACGAGCATCACAAAAATCGACGCTCAAGT
CAGAGGTGGCGAAACCCGACAGGACTATAAAGATACCAGGCGTTTCCCCCTGGAAGCTCCCTCGTGCGCT
CTCCTGTTCCGACCCTGCCGCTTACCGGATACCTGTCCGCCTTTCTCCCTTCGGGAAGCGTGGCGCTTTC
TCATAGCTCACGCTGTAGGTATCTCAGTTCGGTGTAGGTCGTTCGCTCCAAGCTGGGCTGTGTGCACGAA
CCCCCCGTTCAGCCCGACCGCTGCGCCTTATCCGGTAACTATCGTCTTGAGTCCAACCCGGTAAGACACG
ACTTATCGCCACTGGCAGCAGCCACTGGTAACAGGATTAGCAGAGCGAGGTATGTAGGCGGTGCTACAGA
GTTCTTGAAGTGGTGGCCTAACTACGGCTACACTAGAAGAACAGTATTTGGTATCTGCGCTCTGCTGAAG
CCAGTTACCTTCGGAAAAAGAGTTGGTAGCTCTTGATCCGGCAAACAAACCACCGCTGGTAGCGGTGGTT
TTTTTGTTTGCAAGCAGCAGATTACGCGCAGAAAAAAAGGATCTCAAGAAGATCCTTTGATCTTTTCTAC
GGGGTCTGACGCTCAGTGGAACGAAAACTCACGTTAAGGGATTTTGGTCATGAGATTATCAAAAAGGATC
TTCACCTAGATCCTTTTAAATTAAAAATGAAGTTTTAAATCAATCTAAAGTATATATGAGTAAACTTGGT
CTGACAGTTACCAATGCTTAATCAGTGAGGCACCTATCTCAGCGATCTGTCTATTTCGTTCATCCATAGT
TGCCTGACTCCCCGTCGTGTAGATAACTACGATACGGGAGGGCTTACCATCTGGCCCCAGTGCTGCAATG
ATACCGCGAGACCCACGCTCACCGGCTCCAGATTTATCAGCAATAAACCAGCCAGCCGGAAGGGCCGAGC
GCAGAAGTGGTCCTGCAACTTTATCCGCCTCCATCCAGTCTATTAATTGTTGCCGGGAAGCTAGAGTAAG
TAGTTCGCCAGTTAATAGTTTGCGCAACGTTGTTGCCATTGCTACAGGCATCGTGGTGTCACGCTCGTCG
TTTGGTATGGCTTCATTCAGCTCCGGTTCCCAACGATCAAGGCGAGTTACATGATCCCCCATGTTGTGCA
AAAAAGCGGTTAGCTCCTTCGGTCCTCCGATCGTTGTCAGAAGTAAGTTGGCCGCAGTGTTATCACTCAT
GGTTATGGCAGCACTGCATAATTCTCTTACTGTCATGCCATCCGTAAGATGCTTTTCTGTGACTGGTGAG
TACTCAACCAAGTCATTCTGAGAATAGTGTATGCGGCGACCGAGTTGCTCTTGCCCGGCGTCAATACGGG
ATAATACCGCGCCACATAGCAGAACTTTAAAAGTGCTCATCATTGGAAAACGTTCTTCGGGGCGAAAACT
CTCAAGGATCTTACCGCTGTTGAGATCCAGTTCGATGTAACCCACTCGTGCACCCAACTGATCTTCAGCA
TCTTTTACTTTCACCAGCGTTTCTGGGTGAGCAAAAACAGGAAGGCAAAATGCCGCAAAAAAGGGAATAA
GGGCGACACGGAAATGTTGAATACTCATACTCTTCCTTTTTCAATATTATTGAAGCATTTATCAGGGTTA
TTGTCTCATGAGCGGATACATATTTGAATGTATTTAGAAAAATAAACAAATAGGGGTTCCGCGCACATTT
CCCCGAAAAGTGCCACCTGACGTCGACGGATCGGGAGATCTCCCGATCCCCTATGGTGCACTCTCAGTAC
AATCTGCTCTGATGCCGCATAGTTAAGCCAGTATCTGCTCCCTGCTTGTGTGTTGGAGGTCGCTGAGTAG
TGCGCGAGCAAAATTTAAGCTACAACAAGGCAAGGCTTGACCGACAATTGCATGAAGAATCT
Features (pLannotate 1.2.2; 25 found; start..end, strand, type, name):
     57..436     +  enhancer       CMV enhancer: human cytomegalovirus immediate early enhancer
    437..640     +  promoter       CMV promoter: human cytomegalovirus (CMV) immediate early promoter
    636..669     +  LTR            5' LTR (truncated) (fragment): truncated 5' long terminal repeat (LTR) from HIV-1
    685..703     +  promoter       T7 promoter: promoter for bacteriophage T7 RNA polymerase
    773..789     -  misc_feature   MCS (fragment): pBluescript multiple cloning site
    889..909     +  CDS            3xFLAG (fragment): three tandem FLAG® epitope tags
    922..945     +  CDS            8xHis: 8xHis affinity tag
    958..1947    +  CDS            OPSP_ICTPU: Experimental evidence at transcript level: Swiss-Prot protein existence level 2. From Ictalurus punctatus (Channel catfish) (Silurus punctatus).
   1990..2685    +  CDS            mScarlet: mScarlet is a basic (constitutively fluorescent) red fluorescent protein published in 2016, derived from synthetic construct. It has moderate acid sensitivity.
   2717..2735    -  promoter       SP6 promoter: promoter for bacteriophage SP6 RNA polymerase
   2761..2985    +  polyA_signal   bGH poly(A) signal: bovine growth hormone polyadenylation signal
   2989..3010    +  promoter       SV40 promoter (fragment): SV40 enhancer and early promoter
   3031..3459    +  rep_origin     f1 ori (sequence partly withheld): f1 bacteriophage origin of replication; arrow indicates direction of (+) strand synthesis
   3473..3802    +  promoter       SV40 promoter: SV40 enhancer and early promoter
   3869..4660    +  CDS            neo: KKA2_KLEPN - Also known as kan, nptII. Experimental evidence at protein level: Swiss-Prot protein existence level 1. Resistance to kanamycin, neomycin, paromomycin, ribostamycin, butirosin and gentamicin B. From Klebsiella pneumoniae.
   4684..4842    +  CDS            ble (fragment): BLE_KLEPN - Experimental evidence at protein level: Swiss-Prot protein existence level 1. Binding protein with a strong affinity to the bleomycin family of antibiotics. Binds to CL990; an antimitotic-antibiotic compound. From Klebsiella pneumoniae.
   4837..4958    +  polyA_signal   SV40 poly(A) signal: SV40 polyadenylation signal
   5031..5047    -  protein_bind   lac operator: The lac repressor binds to the lac operator to inhibit transcription in E. coli. This inhibition can be relieved by adding lactose or isopropyl-β-D-thiogalactopyranoside (IPTG). lac repressor encoded by lacI
   5055..5085    -  promoter       lac promoter: promoter for the E. coli lac operon
   5100..5121    -  protein_bind   CAP binding site: CAP binding activates transcription in the presence of cAMP. E. coli catabolite activator protein
   5134..5226    -  CDS            lacI (fragment): lac repressor; lacI; The lac repressor binds to the lac operator to inhibit transcription in E. coli. This inhibition can be relieved by adding lactose or isopropyl-β-D-thiogalactopyranoside (IPTG).
   5409..5997    -  rep_origin     ori: high-copy-number ColE1/pMB1/pBR322/pUC origin of replication
   6168..7028    -  CDS            AmpR: β-lactamase; bla; confers resistance to ampicillin, carbenicillin, and related antibiotics
   7029..7133    -  promoter       AmpR promoter: bla
   7192..7244    -  misc_feature   bom (fragment): basis of mobility region from pBR322
