[The description below was written by a language model from this plasmid's Addgene catalogue record and pLannotate feature annotations shown in this document.]
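Description:
pcDNA3-PPO-mScarlet is a mammalian expression plasmid of about 7.3 kb built on the Invitrogen pcDNA3 backbone. It expresses parapinopsin (PPO), a light-sensitive GPCR-type opsin from the lamprey Lethenteron camtschaticum, fused to a red fluorescent protein. It is propagated in E. coli through a high-copy ColE1/pUC-type origin with ampicillin selection (AmpR under its own bla promoter). An f1 origin is also present and would allow single-stranded DNA production. For mammalian cells, an SV40 early promoter drives a neomycin phosphotransferase gene followed by an SV40 poly(A) signal, so stable transfectants can be selected with G418.

The expression cassette uses the human CMV immediate-early enhancer and promoter, with a bovine growth hormone polyadenylation signal at the 3' end. T7 and SP6 promoters flank the insert, as is usual for pcDNA3. The opsin coding region is annotated only by homology to a catfish parapinopsin entry, whereas the catalogue gives the lamprey as the source. mScarlet follows it as a C-terminal fusion through a Gly-Gly-Ser linker, which lets expression and membrane localisation be visualised. The automated annotation also detects a partial FLAG-like match and an 8xHis tag just upstream of the opsin sequence. The catalogue entry does not mention these, so it is unclear whether they form part of the translated protein. Several other small hits, including an HIV LTR fragment and ble and lacI fragments, are likely backbone remnants or spurious matches.

The stated purpose is photoswitchable control of inhibitory GPCR signalling cascades in transfected mammalian cells. The associated work applies the opsin to presynaptic inhibition.
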