Addgene plasmid #139503: pcDNA3-PPO-mScarlet
Purpose: Expresses mScarlet-tagged parapinopsin in mammalian cells for photoswitchable control of inhibitory GPCR signaling cascades.
Depositing lab: Michael Bruchas. Depositing organization: University of Washington. Publication: A photoswitchable GPCR-based opsin for presynaptic inhibition. Copits BA, Gowrishankar R, O'Neill PR, Li JN, Girven KS, Yoo JJ, Meshik X, Parker KE, Spangler SM, Elerding AJ, Brown BJ, Shirley SE, Ma KKL, Vasquez AM, Stander MC, Kalyanaraman V, Vogt SK, Samineni VK, Patriarchi T, Tian L, Gautam N, Sunahara RK, Gereau RW 4th, Bruchas MR. Neuron. 2021 Jun 2;109(11):1791-1809.e11. doi: 10.1016/j.neuron.2021.04.026. Epub 2021 May 11. PubMed 33979635.
Backbone
  Vector backbone: pcDNA3
  Backbone manufacturer: Invitrogen
  Backbone size w/o insert (bp): 5616
  Total vector size (bp): 7350
  Vector type: Mammalian Expression
  Selectable markers: Neomycin (select with G418)
Growth in bacteria
  Bacterial resistance: Ampicillin, 100 μg/mL
  Growth temperature: 37°C
  Growth strain: DH5alpha
  Copy number: High Copy
Gene/Insert
  Gene/Insert name: parapinopsin (alt name: PPO)
  Species: Lethenteron camtschaticum
  Insert size (bp): 1029
  GenBank ID: AB116380.1
  Promoter: CMV
  Tag / fusion protein: mScarlet following Gly-Gly-Ser linker (C terminal on insert)
  Cloning method: Unknown
  Sequencing primers: 5′ CMV forward primer; 3′ BGH reverse primer
Resource information
  A portion of this plasmid was derived from a plasmid made by: Akihisa Terakita, Osaka University, Japan
Terms and licenses: Academic/Nonprofit Terms; Industry Terms: Not Available to Industry
Depositor comments: Please see Koyanagi et al., PNAS 2004 (PMID: 15096614) for original cloning of parapinopsin. Please visit https://www.biorxiv.org/content/10.1101/2021.02.19.432008v1 for bioRxiv preprint.
How to cite: pcDNA3-PPO-mScarlet was a gift from Michael Bruchas (Addgene plasmid # 139503 ; http://n2t.net/addgene:139503 ; RRID:Addgene_139503)
